>Addgene plasmid #132072 | pDONR221_SLC36A2 | addgene full sequence | sequence record 262940 | Addgene NGS Result
CTTTCCTGCGTTATCCCCTGATTCTGTGGATAACCGTATTACCGCCTTTGAGTGAGCTGATACCGCTCGC
CGCAGCCGAACGACCGAGCGCAGCGAGTCAGTGAGCGAGGAAGCGGAAGAGCGCCCAATACGCAAACCGC
CTCTCCCCGCGCGTTGGCCGATTCATTAATGCAGCTGGCACGACAGGTTTCCCGACTGGAAAGCGGGCAG
TGAGCGCAACGCAATTAATACGCGTACCGCTAGCCAGGAAGAGTTTGTAGAAACGCAAAAAGGCCATCCG
TCAGGATGGCCTTCTGCTTAGTTTGATGCCTGGCAGTTTATGGCGGGCGTCCTGCCCGCCACCCTCCGGG
CCGTTGCTTCACAACGTTCAAATCCGCTCCCGGCGGATTTGTCCTACTCAGGAGAGCGTTCACCGACAAA
CAACAGATAAAACGAAAGGCCCAGTCTTCCGACTGAGCCTTTCGTTTTATTTGATGCCTGGCAGTTCCCT
ACTCTCGCGTTAACGCTAGCATGGATGTTTTCCCAGTCACGACGTTGTAAAACGACGGCCAGTCTTAAGC
TCGGGCCCCAAATAATGATTTTATTTTGACTGATAGTGACCTGTTCGTTGCAACACATTGATGAGCAATG
CTTTTTTATAATGCCAACTTTGTACAAAAAAGCAGGCTCCACCATGAGCGTGACCAAGTCCACAGAGGGA
CCACAGGGAGCAGTGGCCATCAAGCTGGACCTGATGTCTCCCCCTGAGAGCGCCAAGAAGCTGGAGAATA
AGGACTCCACCTTCCTGGATGAGAGCCCCTCCGAGTCTGCCGGCCTGAAGAAGACCAAGGGCATCACAGT
GTTTCAGGCCCTGATCCACCTGGTGAAGGGCAATATGGGAACAGGAATCCTGGGACTGCCTCTGGCAGTG
AAGAACGCAGGCATCCTGATGGGCCCACTGTCTCTGCTGGTCATGGGCTTCATCGCCTGCCACTGTATGC
ACATCCTGGTGAAGTGCGCCCAGAGGTTCTGTAAGCGCCTGAATAAGCCTTTTATGGACTACGGCGATAC
CGTGATGCACGGCCTGGAGGCCAACCCAAATGCCTGGCTGCAGAACCACGCACACTGGGGCCGGCACATC
GTGAGCTTCTTTCTGATCATCACACAGCTGGGCTTCTGCTGCGTGTACATCGTGTTTCTGGCCGACAACC
TGAAGCAGGTGGTGGAGGCCGTGAATTCCACCACAAACAATTGCTACTCTAACGAGACCGTGATCCTGAC
CCCAACAATGGATTCTAGGCTGTATATGCTGAGCTTCCTGCCCTTTCTGGTGCTGCTGGTGCTGATCCGG
AATCTGAGAATCCTGACCATCTTCTCCATGCTGGCCAACATCTCCATGCTGGTGTCTCTGGTCATCATCA
TCCAGTACATCACACAGGAGATCCCTGACCCAAGCAGGCTGCCACTGGTGGCATCCTGGAAGACCTATCC
CCTGTTCTTTGGCACAGCCATCTTCAGCTTTGAGTCCATCGGCGTGGTGCTGCCCCTGGAGAACAAGATG
AAGAATGCCCGGCACTTCCCTGCCATCCTGAGCCTGGGCATGTCCATCGTGACCTCTCTGTACATCGGCA
TGGCCGCCCTGGGCTATCTGAGATTTGGCGACGATATCAAGGCCAGCATCTCCCTGAACCTGCCCAATTG
CTGGCTGTACCAGAGCGTGAAGCTGCTGTATATCGCCGGCATCCTGTGCACATACGCCCTGCAGTTCTAT
GTGCCCGCCGAGATCATCATCCCTTTTGCCATCTCTCGGGTGAGCACCAGATGGGCACTGCCACTGGACC
TGTCTATCAGGCTGGTCATGGTGTGCCTGACATGTCTGCTGGCCATCCTGATCCCTCGCCTGGACCTGGT
CATCAGCCTGGTGGGATCTGTGAGCGGAACCGCCCTGGCCCTGATCATCCCACCACTGCTGGAGGTGACC
ACATTCTACAGCGAGGGCATGTCCCCTCTGACCATCTTTAAGGATGCCCTGATCTCCATCCTGGGCTTCG
TGGGCTTTGTGGTGGGCACATATCAGGCCCTGGACGAGCTGCTGAAGTCCGAGGATTCTCACCCATTCTC
CAACTCTACCACATTTGTGAGAGACCCAGCTTTCTTGTACAAAGTTGGCATTATAAGAAAGCATTGCTTA
TCAATTTGTTGCAACGAACAGGTCACTATCAGTCAAAATAAAATCATTATTTGCCATCCAGCTGATATCC
CCTATAGTGAGTCGTATTACATGGTCATAGCTGTTTCCTGGCAGCTCTGGCCCGTGTCTCAAAATCTCTG
ATGTTACATTGCACAAGATAAAAATATATCATCATGAACAATAAAACTGTCTGCTTACATAAACAGTAAT
ACAAGGGGTGTTATGAGCCATATTCAACGGGAAACGTCGAGGCCGCGATTAAATTCCAACATGGATGCTG
ATTTATATGGGTATAAATGGGCTCGCGATAATGTCGGGCAATCAGGTGCGACAATCTATCGCTTGTATGG
GAAGCCCGATGCGCCAGAGTTGTTTCTGAAACATGGCAAAGGTAGCGTTGCCAATGATGTTACAGATGAG
ATGGTCAGACTAAACTGGCTGACGGAATTTATGCCTCTTCCGACCATCAAGCATTTTATCCGTACTCCTG
ATGATGCATGGTTACTCACCACTGCGATCCCCGGAAAAACAGCATTCCAGGTATTAGAAGAATATCCTGA
TTCAGGTGAAAATATTGTTGATGCGCTGGCAGTGTTCCTGCGCCGGTTGCATTCGATTCCTGTTTGTAAT
TGTCCTTTTAACAGCGATCGCGTATTTCGTCTCGCTCAGGCGCAATCACGAATGAATAACGGTTTGGTTG
ATGCGAGTGATTTTGATGACGAGCGTAATGGCTGGCCTGTTGAACAAGTCTGGAAAGAAATGCATAAACT
TTTGCCATTCTCACCGGATTCAGTCGTCACTCATGGTGATTTCTCACTTGATAACCTTATTTTTGACGAG
GGGAAATTAATAGGTTGTATTGATGTTGGACGAGTCGGAATCGCAGACCGATACCAGGATCTTGCCATCC
TATGGAACTGCCTCGGTGAGTTTTCTCCTTCATTACAGAAACGGCTTTTTCAAAAATATGGTATTGATAA
TCCTGATATGAATAAATTGCAGTTTCATTTGATGCTCGATGAGTTTTTCTAATCAGAATTGGTTAATTGG
TTGTAACACTGGCAGAGCATTACGCTGACTTGACGGGACGGCGCAAGCTCATGACCAAAATCCCTTAACG
TGAGTTACGCGTCGTTCCACTGAGCGTCAGACCCCGTAGAAAAGATCAAAGGATCTTCTTGAGATCCTTT
TTTTCTGCGCGTAATCTGCTGCTTGCAAACAAAAAAACCACCGCTACCAGCGGTGGTTTGTTTGCCGGAT
CAAGAGCTACCAACTCTTTTTCCGAAGGTAACTGGCTTCAGCAGAGCGCAGATACCAAATACTGTTCTTC
TAGTGTAGCCGTAGTTAGGCCACCACTTCAAGAACTCTGTAGCACCGCCTACATACCTCGCTCTGCTAAT
CCTGTTACCAGTGGCTGCTGCCAGTGGCGATAAGTCGTGTCTTACCGGGTTGGACTCAAGACGATAGTTA
CCGGATAAGGCGCAGCGGTCGGGCTGAACGGGGGGTTCGTGCACACAGCCCAGCTTGGAGCGAACGACCT
ACACCGAACTGAGATACCTACAGCGTGAGCTATGAGAAAGCGCCACGCTTCCCGAAGGGAGAAAGGCGGA
CAGGTATCCGGTAAGCGGCAGGGTCGGAACAGGAGAGCGCACGAGGGAGCTTCCAGGGGGAAACGCCTGG
TATCTTTATAGTCCTGTCGGGTTTCGCCACCTCTGACTTGAGCGTCGATTTTTGTGATGCTCGTCAGGGG
GGCGGAGCCTATGGAAAAACGCCAGCAACGCGGCCTTTTTACGGTTCCTGGCCTTTTGCTGGCCTTTTGC
TCACATGTT
Features (pLannotate 1.2.2; 10 found; start..end, strand, type, name):
    121..213     +  CDS            lacI (fragment): lac repressor; lacI; The lac repressor binds to the lac operator to inhibit transcription in E. coli. This inhibition can be relieved by adding lactose or isopropyl-β-D-thiogalactopyranoside (IPTG).
    268..295     -  terminator     rrnB T2 terminator: transcription terminator T2 from the E. coli rrnB gene
    427..470     +  terminator     rrnB T1 terminator: Escherichia coli rrnB; transcription terminator T1 from the E. coli rrnB gene
    517..553     -  CDS            lacZα (fragment): LacZα fragment of β-galactosidase; lacZ fragment
    569..668     +  protein_bind   attL1: mutant version of attL; recombination site for the Gateway® LR reaction LR Clonase™
    674..2122    +  CDS            SLC36A2: S36A2_HUMAN - Also known as PAT2, TRAMD1. Experimental evidence at protein level: Swiss-Prot protein existence level 1. Involved in a pH-dependent electrogenic neuronal transport and sequestration of small amino acids. Transports glycine and proline. Inhibited by sarcosine (By similarity). From Homo sapiens (Human).
   2124..2223    -  protein_bind   attL2: mutant version of attL; recombination site for the Gateway® LR reaction LR Clonase™
   2241..2259    -  promoter       T7 promoter: promoter for bacteriophage T7 RNA polymerase
   2393..3202    +  CDS            KanR: aminoglycoside phosphotransferase; aph(3')-Ia; confers resistance to kanamycin in bacteria or G418 (Geneticin®) in eukaryotes
   3349..3937    +  rep_origin     ori: high-copy-number ColE1/pMB1/pBR322/pUC origin of replication
