[The description below was written by a language model from this plasmid's Addgene catalogue record and pLannotate feature annotations shown in this document.]
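Description:
pDONR221_SLC36A2 is a Gateway entry clone built on the pDONR221 backbone, carrying a codon-optimized open reading frame for human SLC36A2 (also known as PAT2 or tramdorin/TRAMD1). This solute carrier is annotated as a pH-dependent, electrogenic transporter of small amino acids such as glycine and proline. The plasmid is about 4 kb in the sequenced record and is propagated in E. coli through a high-copy ColE1/pUC-type origin. Selection is by kanamycin, conferred by an aminoglycoside phosphotransferase gene.

The 1,449 bp ORF sits between attL1 and attL2, the recombination sites recognised in the Gateway LR reaction, so the coding sequence can be moved directionally into any attR-containing destination vector. Although the catalogue lists the vector type as mammalian expression, the feature table shows no eukaryotic promoter or polyadenylation signal. The only promoter annotated is a T7 promoter just outside attL2, on the reverse strand and so pointing back towards the insert in antisense orientation. Expression in mammalian cells therefore depends on the destination vector chosen, and any tags would likewise come from that vector. The rrnB T1 and T2 terminators upstream of attL1 are standard pDONR elements that shield the insert from read-through transcription in bacteria. The short lacI and lacZα fragments are backbone remnants with no evident function, and M13 primer sites flank the cassette for sequence verification.

The clone belongs to a consortium collection of SLC transporter ORFs intended as a resource for subcloning into custom expression vectors, supporting functional and drug-discovery studies of solute carriers.
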