Addgene plasmid #132072: pDONR221_SLC36A2
Purpose: Gateway entry clone with codon-optimized ORF sequence for subcloning into custom expression vectors
Depositing lab: RESOLUTE Consortium & Giulio Superti-Furga. Depositing organization: CeMM Research Center for Molecular Medicine. Publication: The RESOLUTE consortium: unlocking SLC transporters for drug discovery. Superti-Furga G, Lackner D, Wiedmer T, Ingles-Prieto A, Barbosa B, Girardi E, Goldmann U, Gurtl B, Klavins K, Klimek C, Lindinger S, Lineiro-Retes E, Muller AC, Onstein S, Redinger G, Reil D, Sedlyarov V, Wolf G, Crawford M, Everley R, ... Steppan CM. Nat Rev Drug Discov. 2020 Jul;19(7):429-430. doi: 10.1038/d41573-020-00056-6. PubMed 32265506.
Backbone
  Vector backbone: pDONR221
  Backbone manufacturer: Thermo Fisher Scientific
  Backbone size w/o insert (bp): 2550
  Vector type: Mammalian Expression
Growth in bacteria
  Bacterial resistance: Kanamycin, 50 μg/mL
  Growth temperature: 37°C
  Growth strain: Stbl3
  Copy number: High Copy
Gene/Insert
  Gene/Insert name: SLC36A2 (alt name: PAT2, tramdorin, TRAMD1)
  Species: H. sapiens (human)
  Insert size (bp): 1449
  Entrez Gene: SLC36A2 (a.k.a. PAT2, TRAMD1, FLJ16051, MGC119658, MGC119660)
  Cloning method: Gateway Cloning
  Sequencing primers: 5′ M13-fwd; 3′ M13-rev
Terms and licenses: Academic/Nonprofit Terms; Industry Terms
Depositor comments: For more information on the full Resolute plasmid collection, please see www.addgene.org/depositor-collections/re-solute/. Please provide your feedback on this plasmid to the RESOLUTE consortium by filling out their RESOLUTE repository feedback form: https://forms.office.com/Pages/ResponsePage.aspx?id=0e05yklzmkS7rjFGQL4N7z4feCLQvEJAmVcOCM_u885UN1JJRko0Ukg4TVQwNTZLOUxPQVJWT1NHUCQlQCN0PWcu
How to cite: pDONR221_SLC36A2 was a gift from RESOLUTE Consortium & Giulio Superti-Furga (Addgene plasmid # 132072 ; http://n2t.net/addgene:132072 ; RRID:Addgene_132072)
