>Addgene plasmid #132072 | pDONR221_SLC36A2 | depositor partial sequence | sequence record 253544 | Codon-optimized ORF of SLC36A2
ATGAGCGTGACCAAGTCCACAGAGGGACCACAGGGAGCAGTGGCCATCAAGCTGGACCTGATGTCTCCCC
CTGAGAGCGCCAAGAAGCTGGAGAATAAGGACTCCACCTTCCTGGATGAGAGCCCCTCCGAGTCTGCCGG
CCTGAAGAAGACCAAGGGCATCACAGTGTTTCAGGCCCTGATCCACCTGGTGAAGGGCAATATGGGAACA
GGAATCCTGGGACTGCCTCTGGCAGTGAAGAACGCAGGCATCCTGATGGGCCCACTGTCTCTGCTGGTCA
TGGGCTTCATCGCCTGCCACTGTATGCACATCCTGGTGAAGTGCGCCCAGAGGTTCTGTAAGCGCCTGAA
TAAGCCTTTTATGGACTACGGCGATACCGTGATGCACGGCCTGGAGGCCAACCCAAATGCCTGGCTGCAG
AACCACGCACACTGGGGCCGGCACATCGTGAGCTTCTTTCTGATCATCACACAGCTGGGCTTCTGCTGCG
TGTACATCGTGTTTCTGGCCGACAACCTGAAGCAGGTGGTGGAGGCCGTGAATTCCACCACAAACAATTG
CTACTCTAACGAGACCGTGATCCTGACCCCAACAATGGATTCTAGGCTGTATATGCTGAGCTTCCTGCCC
TTTCTGGTGCTGCTGGTGCTGATCCGGAATCTGAGAATCCTGACCATCTTCTCCATGCTGGCCAACATCT
CCATGCTGGTGTCTCTGGTCATCATCATCCAGTACATCACACAGGAGATCCCTGACCCAAGCAGGCTGCC
ACTGGTGGCATCCTGGAAGACCTATCCCCTGTTCTTTGGCACAGCCATCTTCAGCTTTGAGTCCATCGGC
GTGGTGCTGCCCCTGGAGAACAAGATGAAGAATGCCCGGCACTTCCCTGCCATCCTGAGCCTGGGCATGT
CCATCGTGACCTCTCTGTACATCGGCATGGCCGCCCTGGGCTATCTGAGATTTGGCGACGATATCAAGGC
CAGCATCTCCCTGAACCTGCCCAATTGCTGGCTGTACCAGAGCGTGAAGCTGCTGTATATCGCCGGCATC
CTGTGCACATACGCCCTGCAGTTCTATGTGCCCGCCGAGATCATCATCCCTTTTGCCATCTCTCGGGTGA
GCACCAGATGGGCACTGCCACTGGACCTGTCTATCAGGCTGGTCATGGTGTGCCTGACATGTCTGCTGGC
CATCCTGATCCCTCGCCTGGACCTGGTCATCAGCCTGGTGGGATCTGTGAGCGGAACCGCCCTGGCCCTG
ATCATCCCACCACTGCTGGAGGTGACCACATTCTACAGCGAGGGCATGTCCCCTCTGACCATCTTTAAGG
ATGCCCTGATCTCCATCCTGGGCTTCGTGGGCTTTGTGGTGGGCACATATCAGGCCCTGGACGAGCTGCT
GAAGTCCGAGGATTCTCACCCATTCTCCAACTCTACCACATTTGTGAGA
